>Addgene plasmid #212628 | CROPseq-Puro-12xMS2 | addgene full sequence | sequence record 422312 | Addgene NGS Result
AGCGCCCAATACGCAAACCGCCTCTCCCCGCGCGTTGGCCGATTCATTAATGCAGCTGACACGACAGGTT
TCCCGACTGGAAAGCGGGCAGTGAGCGCAACGCAATTAATGTGAGTTAGCTCACTCATTAGGCACCCCAG
GCTTTACACTTTATGCTTCCGGCTCGTATGTTGTGTGGAATTGTGAGCGGATAACAATTTCACACAGGAA
ACAGCTATGACCATGATTACGCCAAGCGCGCAATTAACCCTCACTAAAGGGAACAAAAGCTGGAGCTGCA
AGCTTAATGTAGTCTTATGCAATACTCTTGTAGTCTTGCAACATGGTAACGATGAGTTAGCAACATGCCT
TACAAGGAGAGAAAAAGCACCGTGCATGCCGATTGGTGGAAGTAAGGTGGTACGATCGTGCCTTATTAGG
AAGGCAACAGACGGGTCTGACATGGATTGGACGAACCACTGAATTGCCGCATTGCAGAGATATTGTATTT
AAGTGCCTAGCTCGATACATAAACGGGTCTCTCTGGTTAGACCAGATCTGAGCCTGGGAGCTCTCTGGCT
AACTAGGGAACCCACTGCTTAAGCCTCAATAAAGCTTGCCTTGAGTGCTTCAAGTAGTGTGTGCCCGTCT
GTTGTGTGACTCTGGTAACTAGAGATCCCTCAGACCCTTTTAGTCAGTGTGGAAAATCTCTAGCAGTGGC
GCCCGAACAGGGACTTGAAAGCGAAAGGGAAACCAGAGGAGCTCTCTCGACGCAGGACTCGGCTTGCTGA
AGCGCGCACGGCAAGAGGCGAGGGGCGGCGACTGGTGAGTACGCCAAAAATTTTGACTAGCGGAGGCTAG
AAGGAGAGAGATGGGTGCGAGAGCGTCAGTATTAAGCGGGGGAGAATTAGATCGCGATGGGAAAAAATTC
GGTTAAGGCCAGGGGGAAAGAAAAAATATAAATTAAAACATATAGTATGGGCAAGCAGGGAGCTAGAACG
ATTCGCAGTTAATCCTGGCCTGTTAGAAACATCAGAAGGCTGTAGACAAATACTGGGACAGCTACAACCA
TCCCTTCAGACAGGATCAGAAGAACTTAGATCATTATATAATACAGTAGCAACCCTCTATTGTGTGCATC
AAAGGATAGAGATAAAAGACACCAAGGAAGCTTTAGACAAGATAGAGGAAGAGCAAAACAAAAGTAAGAC
CACCGCACAGCAAGCGGCCGCTGATCTTCAGACCTGGAGGAGGAGATATGAGGGACAATTGGAGAAGTGA
ATTATATAAATATAAAGTAGTAAAAATTGAACCATTAGGAGTAGCACCCACCAAGGCAAAGAGAAGAGTG
GTGCAGAGAGAAAAAAGAGCAGTGGGAATAGGAGCTTTGTTCCTTGGGTTCTTGGGAGCAGCAGGAAGCA
CTATGGGCGCAGCGTCAATGACGCTGACGGTACAGGCCAGACAATTATTGTCTGGTATAGTGCAGCAGCA
GAACAATTTGCTGAGGGCTATTGAGGCGCAACAGCATCTGTTGCAACTCACAGTCTGGGGCATCAAGCAG
CTCCAGGCAAGAATCCTGGCTGTGGAAAGATACCTAAAGGATCAACAGCTCCTGGGGATTTGGGGTTGCT
CTGGAAAACTCATTTGCACCACTGCTGTGCCTTGGAATGCTAGTTGGAGTAATAAATCTCTGGAACAGAT
TTGGAATCACACGACCTGGATGGAGTGGGACAGAGAAATTAACAATTACACAAGCTTAATACACTCCTTA
ATTGAAGAATCGCAAAACCAGCAAGAAAAGAATGAACAAGAATTATTGGAATTAGATAAATGGGCAAGTT
TGTGGAATTGGTTTAACATAACAAATTGGCTGTGGTATATAAAATTATTCATAATGATAGTAGGAGGCTT
GGTAGGTTTAAGAATAGTTTTTGCTGTACTTTCTATAGTGAATAGAGTTAGGCAGGGATATTCACCATTA
TCGTTTCAGAATCTTGAGACAAATGGCAGTATTCATCCACAATTTTAAAAGAAAAGGGGGGATTGGGGGG
TACAGTGCAGGGGAAAGAATAGTAGACATAATAGCAACAGACATACAAACTAAAGAATTACAAAAACAAA
TTACAAAAATTCAAAATTTTCGGGTTTATTACAGGGACAGCAGAGATCCACTTTGGCGCCGGCTCGAGGG
GGCCCGGGTGCAAAGATGGATAAAGTTTTAAACAGAGAGGAATCTTTGCAGCTAATGGACCTTCTAGGTC
TTGAAAGGAGTGGGAATTGGCTCCGGTGCCCGTCAGTGGGCAGAGCGCACATCGCCCACAGTCCCCGAGA
AGTTGGGGGGAGGGGTCGGCAATTGATCCGGTGCCTAGAGAAGGTGGCGCGGGGTAAACTGGGAAAGTGA
TGTCGTGTACTGGCTCCGCCTTTTTCCCGAGGGTGGGGGAGAACCGTATATAAGTGCAGTAGTCGCCGTG
AACGTTCTTTTTCGCAACGGGTTTGCCGCCAGAACACAGGTAAGTGCCGTGTGTGGTTCCCGCGGGCCTG
GCCTCTTTACGGGTTATGGCCCTTGCGTGCCTTGAATTACTTCCACCTGGCTGCAGTACGTGATTCTTGA
TCCCGAGCTTCGGGTTGGAAGTGGGTGGGAGAGTTCGAGGCCTTGCGCTTAAGGAGCCCCTTCGCCTCGT
GCTTGAGTTGAGGCCTGGCCTGGGCGCTGGGGCCGCCGCGTGCGAATCTGGTGGCACCTTCGCGCCTGTC
TCGCTGCTTTCGATAAGTCTCTAGCCATTTAAAATTTTTGATGACCTGCTGCGACGCTTTTTTTCTGGCA
AGATAGTCTTGTAAATGCGGGCCAAGATCTGCACACTGGTATTTCGGTTTTTGGGGCCGCGGGCGGCGAC
GGGGCCCGTGCGTCCCAGCGCACATGTTCGGCGAGGCGGGGCCTGCGAGCGCGGCCACCGAGAATCGGAC
GGGGGTAGTCTCAAGCTGGCCGGCCTGCTCTGGTGCCTGGCCTCGCGCCGCCGTGTATCGCCCCGCCCTG
GGCGGCAAGGCTGGCCCGGTCGGCACCAGTTGCGTGAGCGGAAAGATGGCCGCTTCCCGGCCCTGCTGCA
GGGAGCTCAAAATGGAGGACGCGGCGCTCGGGAGAGCGGGCGGGTGAGTCACCCACACAAAGGAAAAGGG
CCTTTCCGTCCTCAGCCGTCGCTTCATGTGACTCCACGGAGTACCGGGCGCCGTCCAGGCACCTCGATTA
GTTCTCGAGCTTTTGGAGTACGTCGTCTTTAGGTTGGGGGGAGGGGTTTTATGCGATGGAGTTTCCCCAC
ACTGAGTGGGTGGAGACTGAAGTTAGGCCAGCTTGGCACTTGATGTAATTCTCCTTGGAATTTGCCCTTT
TTGAGTTTGGATCTTGGTTCATTCTCAAGCCTCAGACAGTGGTTCAAAGTTTTTTTCTTCCATTTCAGGT
GTCGTGACGTACGGCCACCATGACCGAGTACAAGCCCACGGTGCGCCTCGCCACCCGCGACGACGTCCCC
AGGGCCGTACGCACCCTCGCCGCCGCGTTCGCCGACTACCCCGCCACGCGCCACACCGTCGATCCGGACC
GCCACATCGAGCGGGTCACCGAGCTGCAAGAACTCTTCCTCACGCGCGTCGGGCTCGACATCGGCAAGGT
GTGGGTCGCGGACGACGGCGCCGCCGTGGCGGTCTGGACCACGCCGGAGAGCGTCGAAGCGGGGGCGGTG
TTCGCCGAGATCGGCCCGCGCATGGCCGAGTTGAGCGGTTCCCGGCTGGCCGCGCAGCAACAGATGGAAG
GCCTCCTGGCGCCGCACCGGCCCAAGGAGCCCGCGTGGTTCCTGGCCACCGTCGGAGTCTCGCCCGACCA
CCAGGGCAAGGGTCTGGGCAGCGCCGTCGTGCTCCCCGGAGTGGAGGCGGCCGAGCGCGCCGGGGTGCCC
GCCTTCCTGGAGACCTCCGCGCCCCGCAACCTCCCCTTCTACGAGCGGCTCGGCTTCACCGTCACCGCCG
ACGTCGAGGTGCCCGAAGGACCGCGCACCTGGTGCATGACCCGCAAGCCCGGTGCCTGATGGACGAGCTG
TACAAGTAAAGCGGCCGGATCCTAAGGTACCTAATTGCCTAGAAAACATGAGGATCACCCATGTCTGCAG
TATTCCCGGGTTCATTAGATCCTAAGGTACCTAATTGCCTAGAAAACATGAGGATCACCCATGTCTGCAG
GTCGACTCTAGAAAACATGAGGATCACCCATGTCTGCAGTATTCCCGGGTTCATTAGATCCTAAGGTACC
TAATTGCCTAGAAAACATGAGGATCACCCATGTCTGCAGGTCGACTCCAGAAAACATGAGGATCACCCAT
GTCTGCAGTATTCCCGGGTTCATTAGATCCTAAGGTACCTAATTGCCTAGAAAACATGAGGATCACCCAT
GTCTGCAGTATTCCCGGGTTCATTAGATCCTAAGGTACCTAATTGCCTAGAAAACATGAGGATCACCCAT
GTCTGCAGGTCGACTCTAGAAAACATGAGGATCACCCATGTCTGCAGTATTCCCGGGTTCATTAGATCCT
AAGGTACCTAATTGCCTAGAAAACATGAGGATCACCCATGTCTGCAGGTCGACTCTAGAAAACATGAGGA
TCACCCATGTCTGCAGTATTCCCGGGTTCATTAGATCCTAAGGTACCTAATTGCCTAGAAAACATGAGGA
TCACCCATGTCTGCAGGTCGACTCTAGAAAACATGAGGATCACCCATGTCTGCAGTATTCCCGGGTTCAT
TAGATCTGCGCGCGATCGATAGATCCTAATCAACCTCTGGATTACAAAATTTGTGAAAGATTGACTGGTA
TTCTTAACTATGTTGCTCCTTTTACGCTATGTGGATACGCTGCTTTAATGCCTTTGTATCATGCTATTGC
TTCCCGTATGGCTTTCATTTTCTCCTCCTTGTATAAATCCTGGTTGCTGTCTCTTTATGAGGAGTTGTGG
CCCGTTGTCAGGCAACGTGGCGTGGTGTGCACTGTGTTTGCTGACGCAACCCCCACTGGTTGGGGCATTG
CCACCACCTGTCAGCTCCTTTCCGGGACTTTCGCTTTCCCCCTCCCTATTGCCACGGCGGAACTCATCGC
CGCCTGCCTTGCCCGCTGCTGGACAGGGGCTCGGCTGTTGGGCACTGACAATTCCGTGGTGTTGTCGGGG
AAATCATCGTCCTTTCCTTGGCTGCTCGCCTGTGTTGCCACCTGGATTCTGCGCGGGACGTCCTTCTGCT
ACGTCCCTTCGGCCCTCAATCCAGCGGACCTTCCTTCCCGCGGCCTGCTGCCGGCTCTGCGGCCTCTTCC
GCGTCTTCGCCTTCGCCCTCAGACGAGTCGGATCTCCCTTTGGGCCGCCTCCCCGCGTCGACTTTAAGAC
CAATGACTTACAAGGCAGCTGTAGATCTTAGCCACTTTTTAAAAGAAAAGGGGGGACTGGAAGGGCTAAT
TCACTCCCAACGAAGACAAGATTTCACCATTATCGTTTCAGACCCACCTCCCAACCCCGAGGGGACCCAG
AGAGGGCCTATTTCCCATGATTCCTTCATATTTGCATATACGATACAAGGCTGTTAGAGAGATAATTAGA
ATTAATTTGACTGTAAACACAAAGATATTAGTACAAAATACGTGACGTAGAAAGTAATAATTTCTTGGGT
AGTTTGCAGTTTTAAAATTATGTTTTAAAATGGACTATCATATGCTTACCGTAACTTGAAAGTATTTCGA
TTTCTTGGCTTTATATATCTTGTGGAAAGGACGAAACACCGGAGACGGTTGTAAATGAGCACACAAAATA
CACATGCTAAAATATTATATTCTATGACCTTTATAAAATCAACCAAAATCTTCTTTTTAATAACTTTAGT
ATCAATAATTAGAATTTTTATGTTCCTTTTTGCAAACTTTTAATAAAAATGAGCAAAATAAAAAAACGCT
AGTTTTAGTAACTCGCGTTGTTTTCTTCACCTTTAATAATAGCTACTCCACCACTTGTTCCTAAGCGGTC
AGCTCCTGCTTCAATCATTTTTTGAGCATCTTCAAATGTTCTAACTCCACCAGCTGCTTTAACTAAAGCA
TTGTCTTTAACAACTGACTTCATTAGTTTAACATCTTCAAATGTTGCACCTGATTTTGAAAATCCTGTTG
ATGTTTTAACAAATTCTAATCCAGCTTCAACAGCTATTTCACAAGCTTTCATGATTTCTTCTTTTGTTAA
TAAACAATTTTCCATAATACATTTAACAACATGTGATCCAGCTGCTTTTTTTACAGCTTTCATGTCTTCT
AAAACTAATTCATAATTTTTGTCTTTTAATGCACCAATATTTAATACCATATCAATTTCTGTTGCACCAT
CTTTAATTGCTTCAGAAACTTCGAATGCTTTTGTAGCTGTTGTGCATGCACCTAGAGGAAAACCTACAAC
ATTTGTTATTCCTACATTTGTGCCTTTTAATAATTCTTTACAATAGCTTGTTCAATATGAATTAACACAA
ACTGTTGCAAAATCAAATTCAATTGCTTCATCACATAATTGTTTAATTTCAGCTTTCGTAGCATCTTGTT
TTAATAATGTGTGATCTATATATTTGTTTAGTTTCATTTTTTCTCCTATATATTCATTTTTAATTTTAAT
TCTTTAATAATTTCGTCTACTTTAACTTTAGCGTTTTGAACAGATTCACCAACACCTATAAAATAAATTT
TTAGTTTAGGTTCAGTTCCACTTGGGCGAACAGCAAATCATGACTTATCTTCTAAATAAAATTTTAGTAA
GTCTTGTCCTGGCATATTATACATTCCATCGATGTAGTCTTCAACATTAACAACTTTAAGTCCAGCAATT
TGAGTTAAGGGTGTTGCTCTCAATGATTTCATTAATGGTTCAATTTTTAATTTCTTTTCTTCTGGTTTAA
AATTCAAGTTTAAAGTGAAAGTGTAATATGCACCCATTTCTTTAAATAAATCTTCTAAATAGTCTACTAA
TGTTTTATTTTGTTTTTTATAAAATCAAGCAGCCTCTGCTATTAATATAGAAGCTTGTATTCCATCTTTA
TCTCTAGCTGAGTCATCAATTACATATCCATAACTTTCTTCATAAGCAAAAACAAAATTTAATCCGTTAT
CTTCTTCTTTAGCAATTTCTCTACCCATTCATTTAAATCCAGTTAAAGTTTTTACAATATTAACTCCATA
TTTTTCATGAGCGATTCTATCACCCAAATCACTTGTTACAAAACTTGAATATAGAGCCGGATTTTTTGGA
ATGCTATTTAAGCGTTTTAGATTTGATAATTTTCAATCAATTAAAATTGGTCCTGTTTGATTTCCATCTA
ATCTTACAAAATGACCATCATGTTTTATTGCCATTCCAAATCTGTCAGCATCTGGGTCATTCATAATAAT
AATATCTGCATCATGTTTAATACCATATTCAAGCGGTATTTTTCATGCAGGATCAAATTCTGGATTTGGA
TTTACAACATTTTTAAATGTTTCATCTTCAAATGCATGCTCTTCAACCTCAATAACGTTATATCCTGATT
CACGTAATATTTTTGGGGTAAATTTAGTTCCTGTTCCATTAACTGCGCTAAAAATAATTTTTAAATCTTT
TTTAGCTTCTTGCTCTTTTTTGTACGTCTCTGTTTCAGAGCTATGCTGGAAACAGCATAGCAAGTTGAAA
TAAGGCTAGTCCGTTATCAACTTGAAAAAGTGGCACCGAGTCGGTGCTTTTTTAAGCTTGGCGTAACTAG
ATCTTGAGACACTGCTTTTTGCTTGTACTGGGTCTCTCTGGTTAGACCAGATCTGAGCCTGGGAGCTCTC
TGGCTAACTAGGGAACCCACTGCTTAAGCCTCAATAAAGCTTGCCTTGAGTGCTTCAAGTAGTGTGTGCC
CGTCTGTTGTGTGACTCTGGTAACTAGAGATCCCTCAGACCCTTTTAGTCAGTGTGGAAAATCTCTAGCA
GTACGTATAGTAGTTCATGTCATCTTATTATTCAGTATTTATAACTTGCAAAGAAATGAATATCAGAGAG
TGAGAGGAACTTGTTTATTGCAGCTTATAATGGTTACAAATAAAGCAATAGCATCACAAATTTCACAAAT
AAAGCATTTTTTTCACTGCATTCTAGTTGTGGTTTGTCCAAACTCATCAATGTATCTTATCATGTCTGGC
TCTAGCTATCCCGCCCCTAACTCCGCCCATCCCGCCCCTAACTCCGCCCAGTTCCGCCCATTCTCCGCCC
CATGGCTGACTAATTTTTTTTATTTATGCAGAGGCCGAGGCCGCCTCGGCCTCTGAGCTATTCCAGAAGT
AGTGAGGAGGCTTTTTTGGAGGCCTAGGGACGTACCCAATTCGCCCTATAGTGAGTCGTATTACGCGCGC
TCACTGGCCGTCGTTTTACAACGTCGTGACTGGGAAAACCCTGGCGTTACCCAACTTAATCGCCTTGCAG
CACATCCCCCTTTCGCCAGCTGGCGTAATAGCGAAGAGGCCCGCACCGATCGCCCTTCCCAACAGTTGCG
CAGCCTGAATGGCGAATGGG
[124 nt withheld, positions 8561-8684]
C
[91 nt withheld, positions 8686-8776]
A
[49 nt withheld, positions 8778-8826]
CCTTTGACGTTGGAGTCCACGTTCTTT
[37 nt withheld, positions 8854-8890]
ACCCTATCTCGGTCTATTCTTTTGATTTATAAGGGATTTTGCCGATTTCGGCCTATTGGTTAAAAAATGA
GCTGATTTAACAAAAATTTAACGCGAATTTTAACAAAATATTAACGCTTACAATTTAGGTGGCACTTTTC
GGGGAAATGTGCGCGGAACCCCTATTTGTTTATTTTTCTAAATACATTCAAATATGTATCCGCTCATGAG
ACAATAACCCTGATAAATGCTTCAATAATATTGAAAAAGGAAGAGTATGAGTATTCAACATTTCCGTGTC
GCCCTTATTCCCTTTTTTGCGGCATTTTGCCTTCCTGTTTTTGCTCACCCAGAAACGCTGGTGAAAGTAA
AAGATGCTGAAGATCAGTTGGGTGCACGAGTGGGTTACATCGAACTGGATCTCAACAGCGGTAAGATCCT
TGAGAGTTTTCGCCCCGAAGAACGTTTTCCAATGATGAGCACTTTTAAAGTTCTGCTATGTGGCGCGGTA
TTATCCCGTATTGACGCCGGGCAAGAGCAACTCGGTCGCCGCATACACTATTCTCAGAATGACTTGGTTG
AGTACTCACCAGTCACAGAAAAGCATCTTACGGATGGCATGACAGTAAGAGAATTATGCAGTGCTGCCAT
AACCATGAGTGATAACACTGCGGCCAACTTACTTCTGACAACGATCGGAGGACCGAAGGAGCTAACCGCT
TTTTTGCACAACATGGGGGATCATGTAACTCGCCTTGATCGTTGGGAACCGGAGCTGAATGAAGCCATAC
CAAACGACGAGCGTGACACCACGATGCCTGTAGCAATGGCAACAACGTTGCGCAAACTATTAACTGGCGA
ACTACTTACTCTAGCTTCCCGGCAACAATTAATAGACTGGATGGAGGCGGATAAAGTTGCAGGACCACTT
CTGCGCTCGGCCCTTCCGGCTGGCTGGTTTATTGCTGATAAATCTGGAGCCGGTGAGCGTGGGTCTCGCG
GTATCATTGCAGCACTGGGGCCAGATGGTAAGCCCTCCCGTATCGTAGTTATCTACACGACGGGGAGTCA
GGCAACTATGGATGAACGAAATAGACAGATCGCTGAGATAGGTGCCTCACTGATTAAGCATTGGTAACTG
TCAGACCAAGTTTACTCATATATACTTTAGATTGATTTAAAACTTCATTTTTAATTTAAAAGGATCTAGG
TGAAGATCCTTTTTGATAATCTCATGACCAAAATCCCTTAACGTGAGTTTTCGTTCCACTGAGCGTCAGA
CCCCGTAGAAAAGATCAAAGGATCTTCTTGAGATCCTTTTTTTCTGCGCGTAATCTGCTGCTTGCAAACA
AAAAAACCACCGCTACCAGCGGTGGTTTGTTTGCCGGATCAAGAGCTACCAACTCTTTTTCCGAAGGTAA
CTGGCTTCAGCAGAGCGCAGATACCAAATACTGTTCTTCTAGTGTAGCCGTAGTTAGGCCACCACTTCAA
GAACTCTGTAGCACCGCCTACATACCTCGCTCTGCTAATCCTGTTACCAGTGGCTGCTGCCAGTGGCGAT
AAGTCGTGTCTTACCGGGTTGGACTCAAGACGATAGTTACCGGATAAGGCGCAGCGGTCGGGCTGAACGG
GGGGTTCGTGCACACAGCCCAGCTTGGAGCGAACGACCTACACCGAACTGAGATACCTACAGCGTGAGCT
ATGAGAAAGCGCCACGCTTCCCGAAGGGAGAAAGGCGGACAGGTATCCGGTAAGCGGCAGGGTCGGAACA
GGAGAGCGCACGAGGGAGCTTCCAGGGGGAAACGCCTGGTATCTTTATAGTCCTGTCGGGTTTCGCCACC
TCTGACTTGAGCGTCGATTTTTGTGATGCTCGTCAGGGGGGCGGAGCCTATGGAAAAACGCCAGCAACGC
GGCCTTTTTACGGTTCCTGGCCTTTTGCTGGCCTTTTGCTCACATGTTCTTTCCTGCGTTATCCCCTGAT
TCTGTGGATAACCGTATTACCGCCTTTGAGTGAGCTGATACCGCTCGCCGCAGCCGAACGACCGAGCGCA
GCGAGTCAGTGAGCGAGGAAGCGGAAG
Features (pLannotate 1.2.2; 42 found; start..end, strand, type, name):
      2..94      +  CDS            lacI (fragment): lac repressor; lacI; The lac repressor binds to the lac operator to inhibit transcription in E. coli. This inhibition can be relieved by adding lactose or isopropyl-β-D-thiogalactopyranoside (IPTG).
    107..128     +  protein_bind   CAP binding site: CAP binding activates transcription in the presence of cAMP. E. coli catabolite activator protein
    143..173     +  promoter       lac promoter: promoter for the E. coli lac operon
    177..199     +  protein_bind   lac operator (fragment): The lac repressor binds to the lac operator to inhibit transcription in E. coli. This inhibition can be relieved by adding lactose or isopropyl-β-D-thiogalactopyranoside (IPTG). lac repressor encoded by lacI
    242..260     +  promoter       T3 promoter: promoter for bacteriophage T3 RNA polymerase
    288..514     +  promoter       RSV promoter: Rous sarcoma virus enhancer/promoter
    515..695     +  LTR            5' LTR (truncated): truncated 5' long terminal repeat (LTR) from HIV-1
    742..867     +  misc_feature   HIV-1 Ψ: packaging signal of human immunodeficiency virus type 1
    851..1214    +  CDS            HIV-1 gag (fragment): gag protein from human immunodeficiency virus 1; gag
   1360..1593    +  misc_feature   RRE: The Rev response element (RRE) of HIV-1 allows for Rev-dependent mRNA export from the nucleus to the cytoplasm.
   2003..2120    +  misc_feature   cPPT/CTS: central polypurine tract and central termination sequence of HIV-1
   2186..2252    +  CDS            small t antigen (fragment): SV40 (simian virus 40) small t antigen
   2278..2489    +  promoter       EF-1α core promoter: core promoter for human elongation factor EF-1α
   2490..3428    +  intron         EF-1α intron A: intron upstream of the start codon of human EF-1α
   3450..4049    +  CDS            PuroR (fragment): puromycin N-acetyltransferase; pac from Streptomyces; confers resistance to puromycin
   4106..4124    +  misc_RNA       MS2 stem loop: stem loop that binds the bacteriophage MS2 coat protein
   4176..4194    +  misc_RNA       MS2 stem loop: stem loop that binds the bacteriophage MS2 coat protein
   4215..4233    +  misc_RNA       MS2 stem loop: stem loop that binds the bacteriophage MS2 coat protein
   4285..4303    +  misc_RNA       MS2 stem loop: stem loop that binds the bacteriophage MS2 coat protein
   4324..4342    +  misc_RNA       MS2 stem loop: stem loop that binds the bacteriophage MS2 coat protein
   4394..4412    +  misc_RNA       MS2 stem loop: stem loop that binds the bacteriophage MS2 coat protein
   4464..4482    +  misc_RNA       MS2 stem loop: stem loop that binds the bacteriophage MS2 coat protein
   4503..4521    +  misc_RNA       MS2 stem loop: stem loop that binds the bacteriophage MS2 coat protein
   4573..4591    +  misc_RNA       MS2 stem loop: stem loop that binds the bacteriophage MS2 coat protein
   4612..4630    +  misc_RNA       MS2 stem loop: stem loop that binds the bacteriophage MS2 coat protein
   4682..4700    +  misc_RNA       MS2 stem loop: stem loop that binds the bacteriophage MS2 coat protein
   4721..4739    +  misc_RNA       MS2 stem loop: stem loop that binds the bacteriophage MS2 coat protein
   4788..5376    +  misc_feature   WPRE: woodchuck hepatitis virus posttranscriptional regulatory element
   5372..5482    +  CDS            nef (fragment): NEF_HV1LA - Experimental evidence at protein level: Swiss-Prot protein existence level 1. Extracellular Nef protein targets CD4(+) T-lymphocytes for apoptosis by interacting with CXCR4 surface receptors. From Human immunodeficiency virus type 1 group M subtype B (isolate Lai) (HIV-1).
   5502..5528    +  CDS            Rev (fragment): human immunodeficiency virus 1 (HIV-1) Rev protein; rev; enhances nuclear export of unspliced and incompletely spliced viral mRNAs
   5532..5772    +  promoter       U6 promoter: RNA polymerase III promoter for human U6 snRNA
   5958..6617    -  CDS            deoC1: DEOC1_STAAN - Also known as dra. Experimental evidence at protein level: Swiss-Prot protein existence level 1. Catalyzes a reversible aldol reaction between acetaldehyde and D-glyceraldehyde 3-phosphate to generate 2-deoxy-D-ribose 5- phosphate. From Staphylococcus aureus (strain N315).
   7680..7747    +  misc_RNA       tracrRNA (fragment): trans-activating CRISPR RNA for the Streptococcus pyogenes CRISPR/Cas9 system
   7800..7980    +  LTR            5' LTR (truncated): truncated 5' long terminal repeat (LTR) from HIV-1
   8058..8179    +  polyA_signal   SV40 poly(A) signal: SV40 polyadenylation signal
   8219..8354    +  rep_origin     SV40 ori: SV40 origin of replication
   8375..8393    -  promoter       T7 promoter: promoter for bacteriophage T7 RNA polymerase
   8401..8556    +  CDS            lacZα (fragment): LacZα fragment of β-galactosidase; lacZ fragment
   8561..8989    +  rep_origin     f1 ori (sequence partly withheld): f1 bacteriophage origin of replication; arrow indicates direction of (+) strand synthesis
   9042..9146    +  promoter       AmpR promoter: bla
   9147..10007   +  CDS            AmpR: β-lactamase; bla; confers resistance to ampicillin, carbenicillin, and related antibiotics
  10178..10766   +  rep_origin     ori: high-copy-number ColE1/pMB1/pBR322/pUC origin of replication
