[The description below was written by a language model from this plasmid's Addgene catalogue record and pLannotate feature annotations shown in this document.]
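Description:
CROPseq-Puro-12xMS2 is a third-generation-style lentiviral CRISPR guide vector derived from CROPseq-Guide-Puro, built for mammalian expression and sgRNA cloning. In bacteria it is maintained through a high-copy ColE1/pUC-type origin with ampicillin resistance (AmpR), and the backbone also carries an f1 ori and an SV40 ori. The lentiviral frame consists of an RSV promoter driving a truncated HIV-1 5' LTR, the Ψ packaging signal with a partial gag sequence, RRE, cPPT/CTS, a 3' LTR and an SV40 polyadenylation signal. The catalogue lists the size as about 10.8 kb, while the sequenced record annotated here is slightly longer, at about 10.9 kb.

The payload is an EF-1α promoter (core promoter plus intron A) driving puromycin N-acetyltransferase for selection of transduced cells. This is followed in the 3' UTR by twelve MS2 stem loops and a WPRE, which enhances transcript expression. Downstream, in the 3' LTR region as in the CROP-seq design, sits a human U6 promoter, a stuffer fragment and a modified sgRNA scaffold. The software annotates part of the stuffer as a bacterial deoC1 sequence. The stuffer is replaced with a custom spacer by BsmBI Golden Gate cloning.

Because the U6-sgRNA cassette lies within the LTR, it is copied during reverse transcription. It is also read through as part of the polyadenylated puromycin mRNA, so the guide sequence acts as a Pol II-transcribed barcode. The MS2 hairpins let this transcript be bound by MS2 coat protein fused to Gag. This directs barcode transcripts into secreted virus-like particles, the stated purpose of the plasmid, in the context of live-cell transcriptomic readouts.
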