Addgene plasmid #212628: CROPseq-Puro-12xMS2
Purpose: MS2 hairpin-containing expression vector and sgRNA entry plasmid for the directed export of barcode transcripts in Gag-MCP virus-like particles
Depositing lab: Paul Blainey. Depositing organization: Broad Institute. Publication: Live-cell transcriptomics with engineered virus-like particles. Najia MA, Le A, Borrajo J, Pruett L, Tsai F, Ogi R, Huang JY, Griffith LG, Daley GQ, Blainey PC. Cell. 2026 Sep 1:S0092-8674(26)00932-3. doi: 10.1016/j.cell.2026.08.005. PubMed 42679822.
Backbone
  Vector backbone: CROPseq-Guide-Puro (Addgene #86708)
  Backbone manufacturer: Christoph Bock Lab
  Total vector size (bp): 10770
  Modifications to backbone: MS2 hairpins were introduced into the 3' UTR of the puromycin mRNA transcript, and the sgRNA scaffold sequence was derived from Dang, et al. (2015). Genome Biology (PMID: 26671237)
  Vector type: Mammalian Expression, Lentiviral, CRISPR
  Selectable markers: Puromycin
Growth in bacteria
  Bacterial resistance: Ampicillin, 100 μg/mL
  Growth temperature: 30°C
  Growth strain: NEB Stable
  Copy number: High Copy
Gene/Insert
  Gene/Insert name: EF1a-PuroR-12xMS2-WPRE-hU6-sgRNA
  gRNA/shRNA sequence: replace stuffer sequence with custom sgRNA spacer sequence via BsmBI Golden Gate cloning
  Species: Synthetic
  Promoter: EF1a
  Cloning method: Gibson Cloning
  Sequencing primers: 5′ TTGGGCACTGACAATTCCGT
Terms and licenses: Academic/Nonprofit Terms; Industry Terms: Not Available to Industry
Depositor comments: Please visit https://doi.org/10.1101/2024.10.01.616098 for bioRxiv preprint.
How to cite: CROPseq-Puro-12xMS2 was a gift from Paul Blainey (Addgene plasmid # 212628 ; http://n2t.net/addgene:212628 ; RRID:Addgene_212628)
